>Addgene plasmid #104010 | pEB2-E2-Crimson | addgene full sequence | sequence record 201141 | Addgene NGS Result
CACAGCTAACACCACGTCGTCCCTATCTGCTGCCCTAGGTCTATGAGTGGTTGCTGGATAACTTTACGGG
CATGCATAAGGCTCGTATGATATATTCAGGGAGACCACAACGGTTTCCCTCTACAAATAATTTTGTTTAA
CTTTTCTAGATTTAAGAAGGAGATATACATATGGACAGCACCGAGAATGTGATTAAACCGTTCATGCGCT
TCAAAGTTCACATGGAGGGTTCGGTTAACGGTCACGAGTTCGAGATCGAAGGCGTAGGCGAGGGCAAGCC
GTATGAAGGCACTCAAACCGCGAAACTGCAAGTGACTAAAGGCGGCCCGCTGCCTTTTGCGTGGGACATC
CTGAGCCCGCAATTTTTCTACGGTTCTAAAGCATATATCAAACACCCAGCGGATATCCCGGACTATTTAA
AGCAGTCTTTTCCGGAAGGTTTCAAGTGGGAACGCGTAATGAATTTTGAAGATGGTGGTGTCGTGACCGT
CACTCAGGACTCCTCCCTGCAGGATGGCACCTTGATCTATCACGTTAAATTTATTGGTGTGAATTTTCCA
TCTGATGGCCCGGTGATGCAGAAAAAGACGTTGGGTTGGGAGCCGTCTACCGAACGCAACTATCCGCGCG
ATGGTGTGCTGAAAGGCGAAAATCATATGGCGCTGAAACTGAAAGGTGGCGGCCATTATCTGTGTGAATT
TAAAAGCATTTACATGGCCAAGAAACCTGTGAAGCTGCCTGGCTATCACTATGTGGATTACAAACTGGAC
ATCACCTCTCATAATGAAGATTATACGGTCGTAGAGCAATATGAGCGCGCCGAGGCTCGTCATCATCTGT
TTCAGTAAATGTCCAGACCTGCAGGCATGCAAGCTCTAGAGGCATCAAATAAAACGAAAGGCTCAGTCGA
AAGACTGGGCCTTTCGTTTTATCTGTTGAAATGCACCAAAAACTCGTAAAAGCTCTGATGTATCTATCTT
TTTTACACCGTTTTCATCTGTGCATATGGACAGTTTTCCCTTTGATATCTAACGGTGAACAGTTGTTCTA
CTTTTGTTTGTTAGTCTTGATGCTTCACTGATAGATACAAGAGCCATAAGAACCTCAGATCCTTCCGTAT
TTAGCCAGTATGTTCTCTAGTGTGGTTCGTTGTTTTTGCGTGAGCCATGAGAACGAACCATTGAGATCAT
GCTTACTTTGCATGTCACTCAAAAATTTTGCCTCAAAACTGGTGAGCTGAATTTTTGCAGTTAAAGCATC
GTGTAGTGTTTTTCTTAGTCCGTTACGTAGGTAGGAATCTGATGTAATGGTTGTTGGTATTTTGTCACCA
TTCATTTTTATCTGGTTGTTCTCAAGTTCGGTTACGAGATCCATTTGTCTATCTAGTTCAACTTGGAAAA
TCAACGTATCAGTCGGGCGGCCTCGCTTATCAACCACCAATTTCATATTGCTGTAAGTGTTTAAATCTTT
ACTTATTGGTTTCAAAACCCATTGGTTAAGCCTTTTAAACTCATGGTAGTTATTTTCAAGCATTAACATG
AACTTAAATTCATCAAGGCTAATCTCTATATTTGCCTTGTGAGTTTTCTTTTGTGTTAGTTCTTTTAATA
ACCACTCATAAATCCTCATAGAGTATTTGTTTTCAAAAGACTTAACATGTTCCAGATTATATTTTATGAA
TTTTTTTAACTGGAAAAGATAAGGCAATATCTCTTCACTAAAAACTAATTCTAATTTTTCGCTTGAGAAC
TTGGCATAGTTTGTCCACTGGAAAATCTCAAAGCCTTTAACCAAAGGATTCCTGATTTCCACAGTTCTCG
TCATCAGCTCTCTGGTTGCTTTAGCTAATACACCATAAGCATTTTCCCTACTGATGTTCATCATCTGAGC
GTATTGGTTATAAGTGAACGATACCGTCCGTTCTTTCCTTGTAGGGTTTTCAATCGTGGGGTTGAGTAGT
GCCACACAGCATAAAATTAGCTTGGTTTCATGCTCCGTTAAGTCATAGCGACTAATCGCTAGTTCATTTG
CTTTGAAAACAACTAATTCAGACATACATCTCAATTGGTCTAGGTGATTTTAATCACTATACCAATTGAG
ATGGGCTAGTCAATGATAATTACTAGTCCTTTTCCTTTGAGTTGTGGGTATCTGTAAATTCTGCTAGACC
TTTGCTGGAAAACTTGTAAATTCTGCTAGACCCTCTGTAAATTCCGCTAGACCTTTGTGTGTTTTTTTTG
TTTATATTCAAGTGGTTATAATTTATAGAATAAAGAAAGAATAAAAAAAGATAAAAAGAATAGATCCCAG
CCCTGTGTATAACTCACTACTTTAGTCAGTTCCGCAGTATTACAAAAGGATGTCGCAAACGCTGTTTGCT
CCTCTACAAAACAGACCTTAAAACCCTAAAGGCTTAAGTAGCACCCTCGCAAGCTCGGGCAAATCGCTGA
ATATTCCTTTTGTCTCCGACCATCAGGCACCTGAGTCGCTGTCTTTTTCGTGACATTCAGTTCGCTGCGC
TCACGGCTCTGGCAGTGAATGGGGGTAAATGGCACTACAGGCGCCTTTTATGGATTCATGCAAGGAAACT
ACCCATAATACAAGAAAAGCCCGTCACGGGCTTCTCAGGGCGTTTTATGGCGGGTCTGCTATGTGGTGCT
ATCTGACTTTTTGCTGTTCAGCAGTTCCTGCCCTCTGATTTTCCAGTCTGACCACTTCGGATTATCCCGT
GACAGGTCATTCAGACTGGCTAATGCACCCAGTAAGGCAGCGGTATCATCAACAGGCTTACCCGTCTTAC
TGTCAACCAGACCCGCCAGGATTCTCATGCATAAAAAACGCCCGGCGGCAACCGAGCGTTCTGAATTAAT
TAATCATCGCGACTGCAGAGATCCCAGAGTCCTTATTAGAAGAACTCGTCAAGAAGGCGATAGAAGGCGA
TGCGCTGCGAATCGGGAGCGGCGATACCGTAAAGCACGAGGAAGCGGTCAGCCCATTCGCCGCCAAGCTC
TTCAGCAATATCACGGGTAGCCAACGCTATGTCCTGATAGCGGTCCGCCACACCCAGCCGGCCACAGTCG
ATGAATCCAGAAAAGCGGCCATTTTCCACCATGATATTCGGCAAGCAGGCATCGCCATGGGTCACGACGA
GATCCTCGCCGTCGGGCATGCGCGCCTTGAGCCTGGCGAACAGTTCGGCTGGCGCGAGCCCCTGATGCTC
TTCGTCCAGATCATCCTGATCGACAAGACCGGCTTCCATCCGAGTACGTGCTCGCTCGATGCGATGTTTC
GCTTGGTGGTCGAATGGGCAGGTAGCCGGATCAAGCGTATGCAGCCGCCGCATTGCATCAGCCATGATGG
ATACTTTCTCGGCAGGAGCAAGGTGAGATGACAGGAGATCCTGCCCCGGCACTTCGCCCAATAGCAGCCA
GTCCCTTCCCGCTTCAGTGACAACGTCGAGCACAGCTGCGCAAGGAACGCCCGTCGTGGCCAGCCACGAT
AGCCGCGCTGCCTCGTCCTGCAGTTCATTCAGGGCACCGGACAGGTCGGTCTTGACAAAAAGAACCGGGC
GCCCCTGCGCTGACAGCCGGAACACGGCGGCATCAGAGCAGCCGATTGTCTGTTGTGCCCAGTCATAGCC
GAATAGCCTCTCCACCCAAGCGGCCGGAGAACCTGCGTGCAATCCATCTTGTTCAATCATGCGAAACGAT
CCTCATCCTGTCTCTTGATCAGATCTTGATCCCCTGCGCCATCAGATCCTTGGCGGCAAGAAAGCCATCC
AGTTTACTTTGCAGGGCTTCCCAACCTTACCAGAGGGCGCCCCAGCTGGCAATTCCGACGTCTAAGAAAC
CATTATTATCATGACATTAACCTATAAAAATAGGCGTATCACGAGGCCCTTTCGTCTTCAC
Features (pLannotate 1.2.2; 8 found; start..end, strand, type, name):
    171..845     +  CDS            E2-Crimson: E2-Crimson is a basic (constitutively fluorescent) far red fluorescent protein published in 2009, derived from Discosoma sp.. It is reported to be a rapidly-maturing tetramer with low acid sensitivity.
    856..875     +  misc_feature   MCS (fragment): pUC18/19 multiple cloning site
    886..932     +  terminator     rrnB T1 terminator: transcription terminator T1 from the E. coli rrnB gene
   1105..2055    -  CDS            Rep101: RepA protein needed for replication with the pSC101 origin; rep101
   2103..2325    -  rep_origin     pSC101 ori: low-copy replication origin that requires the Rep101 protein
   2831..2865    -  terminator     lambda t0 terminator: minimal transcription terminator from phage lambda (Scholtissek and Grosse, 1987)
   2909..3700    -  CDS            neo: KKA2_KLEPN - Also known as kan, nptII. Experimental evidence at protein level: Swiss-Prot protein existence level 1. Resistance to kanamycin, neomycin, paromomycin, ribostamycin, butirosin and gentamicin B. From Klebsiella pneumoniae.
   3732..3851    -  CDS            tnpA (fragment): TN5P_ECOLX - Also known as tnp. Experimental evidence at protein level: Swiss-Prot protein existence level 1. Mediates transposition of transposon Tn5 by a 'cut and paste' mechanism. First, the monomeric transposase binds the 19 bp inverted DNA repeats flanking the transposon. Then, dimerization of the DNA- bound transposase creates a synaptic DNA complex. After nicking of the first DNA strand, excision of the transposon proceeds through a series of intermediates. The transposase then mediates the insertion of the transposon at a new site by strand transfer. The activity of the wild- type tran
