[The description below was written by a language model from this plasmid's Addgene catalogue record and pLannotate feature annotations shown in this document.]
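Description:
pEB2-E2-Crimson is a low-copy bacterial expression plasmid of about 3.9 kb, built on the pEB2 backbone and designed to express the far-red fluorescent protein E2-Crimson in Escherichia coli. It replicates from the pSC101 origin, which depends on the plasmid-encoded Rep101 (RepA) initiator protein and keeps the copy number low. Selection is by kanamycin through the neo/nptII aminoglycoside phosphotransferase gene. This gene is followed by a lambda t0 terminator and adjoined by a short residual fragment of the Tn5 transposase coding region, probably carried over with the resistance cassette rather than serving any function. The record lists the wild-type K-12 strain MG1655 as the growth strain.

The payload is a 678 bp synthetic open reading frame for E2-Crimson, inserted by Gibson assembly. E2-Crimson is a DsRed derivative carrying an extensive set of substitutions relative to the parent Discosoma protein, and it is described as a rapidly maturing, constitutively fluorescent tetramer with low acid sensitivity. According to the catalogue entry, expression is driven by the proC promoter, generally used as a constitutive E. coli promoter. This promoter is not annotated in the feature table but would lie in the unannotated region upstream of the coding sequence. Downstream sit a remnant of a pUC-type multiple cloning site and the rrnB T1 transcription terminator, which insulates the reporter from the replication module.

The plasmid belongs to a collection of matched constructs used to compare fluorescent proteins systematically, in particular to measure their maturation times in living bacterial cells. The shared low-copy backbone and common promoter give comparable expression across the different reporters.
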