Addgene plasmid #104010: pEB2-E2-Crimson
Purpose: Plasmid encoding E2-Crimson
Depositing lab: Philippe Cluzel. Depositing organization: Harvard University. Publication: Systematic characterization of maturation time of fluorescent proteins in living cells. Balleza E, Kim JM, Cluzel P. Nat Methods. 2018 Jan;15(1):47-51. doi: 10.1038/nmeth.4509. Epub 2017 Nov 20. PubMed 29320486.
Backbone
  Vector backbone: pEB2
  Backbone size w/o insert (bp): 3224
  Total vector size (bp): 3902
  Modifications to backbone: See "Notes On Plasmids In This Collection"
  Vector type: Bacterial Expression ; Low copy
Growth in bacteria
  Bacterial resistance: Kanamycin, 50 μg/mL
  Growth temperature: 37°C
  Growth strain: MG1655
  Copy number: Low Copy
Gene/Insert
  Gene/Insert name: E2-Crimson
  Species: Synthetic
  Insert size (bp): 678
  Mutation: Mutations relative to DsRed (R2D, S4T, K5E, E10P, R17H, T21S, E32V, R36K, H41T, N42Q, V44A, K47Q, Q66F, V71A, V73I, K83L, L85Q, C117T, F118L, K121H, M141L, A145P, L150N, I161N, K163M, D169G, V175C, Q188K, Y193H, S197Y, I210V, T217A, G219A, L225Q)
  Promoter: proC
  Cloning method: Gibson Cloning
  Sequencing primers: 5′ GCGTATCACGAGGCCCTTTC; 3′ AAAGGGAAAACTGTCCATATGCAC
Terms and licenses: Academic/Nonprofit Terms; Industry Terms: Not Available to Industry
Depositor comments: This FP derives from DsRed. Please see "Notes On Plasmids In This Collection" document for further details and references.
How to cite: pEB2-E2-Crimson was a gift from Philippe Cluzel (Addgene plasmid # 104010 ; http://n2t.net/addgene:104010 ; RRID:Addgene_104010)
